>Addgene plasmid #231558 | pCMVtrunc msfGFPΔC10-Utr28-222 | addgene full sequence | sequence record 459698 | Addgene NGS Result
TAGTTATTAATAGTAATCAATTACGGGGTCATTAGTTCATAGCCCATATATGGAGTTCCGCGTTACATAA
CTTACGGTAAATGGCCCGCCTGGGAGGTCTATATAAGCAGAGCTGGTTTAGTGAACCGTCAGATCCGCTA
GCATGGTGTCCAAGGGCGAGGAGCTGTTCACCGGCGTGGTGCCCATCCTGGTGGAGCTGGATGGCGACGT
GAACGGCCACAAGTTCAGCGTGCGCGGCGAGGGCGAGGGCGACGCCACCAACGGCAAGCTGACCCTGAAG
TTCATCTGCACCACCGGCAAGCTGCCCGTGCCCTGGCCCACCCTGGTGACCACCCTGACCTACGGCGTGC
AGTGCTTCAGCCGCTACCCCGATCACATGAAGCAGCACGATTTCTTCAAGAGCGCCATGCCCGAGGGCTA
CGTGCAGGAGCGCACCATCAGCTTCAAGGATGACGGCACCTACAAGACCCGCGCCGAGGTGAAGTTCGAG
GGCGATACCCTGGTGAACCGCATCGAGCTGAAGGGCATCGATTTCAAGGAGGATGGCAACATCCTGGGCC
ACAAGCTGGAGTACAACTTCAACAGCCACAACGTGTACATCACCGCCGATAAGCAGAAGAACGGCATCAA
GGCCAACTTCAAGATCCGCCACAATGTGGAGGATGGCTCCGTGCAGCTGGCCGATCACTACCAGCAGAAC
ACCCCCATCGGCGACGGCCCAGTGCTGCTGCCCGATAACCACTACCTGAGCACCCAGAGCAAGCTGTCCA
AGGACCCCAACGAGAAGCGCGATCACATGGTGCTGCTGGAGTTCGTGACCGCCGCCGGCGAACACAATGA
CGTACAGAAGAAAACCTTTACCAAATGGATAAATGCTCGATTTTCAAAGAGTGGGAAACCACCCATCAAT
GATATGTTCACAGACCTCAAAGATGGAAGGAAGCTATTGGATCTTCTAGAAGGCCTCACAGGAACATCAC
TGCCAAAGGAACGTGGTTCCACAAGGGTACATGCCTTAAATAACGTCAACAGAGTGCTGCAGGTTTTACA
TCAGAACAATGTGGAATTAGTGAATATAGGGGGAACCGACATTGTGGATGGAAATCACAAACTGACTTTG
GGGTTACTTTGGAGCATCATTTTGCACTGGCAGGTGAAAGATGTCATGAAGGATGTCATGTCGGACCTGC
AGCAGACGAACAGTGAGAAGATCCTGCTCAGCTGGGTGCGTCAGACCACCAGGCCCTACAGCCAAGTCAA
CGTCCTCAACTTCACCACCAGCTGGACAGATGGACTCGCCTTTAATGCTGTCCTCCACCGACATAAACCT
GATCTCTTCAGCTGGGATAAAGTTGTCAAAATGTCACCAATTGAGAGACTTGAACATGCCTTCAGCAAGG
CTCAAACTTATTTGTGAGGATCCACCGGATCTAGATAACTGATCATAATCAGCCATACCACATTTGTAGA
GGTTTTACTTGCTTTAAAAAACCTCCCACACCTCCCCCTGAACCTGAAACATAAAATGAATGCAATTGTT
GTTGTTAACTTGTTTATTGCAGCTTATAATGGTTACAAATAAAGCAATAGCATCACAAATTTCACAAATA
AAGCATTTTTTTCACTGCATTCTAGTTGTGGTTTGTCCAAACTCATCAATGTATCTTAACGCGTAAATTG
TAAGCGTTAATATTTTGTTAAAATTCGCGTTAAATTTTTGTTAAATCAGCTCATTTTTTAACCAATAGGC
CGAAATCGGCAAAATCCCTTATAAATCAAAAGAATAGACCGAGATAGGGT
[37 nt withheld, positions 1801-1837]
AAAGAACGTGGACTCCAACGTCAAAGG
[49 nt withheld, positions 1865-1913]
T
[91 nt withheld, positions 1915-2005]
G
[124 nt withheld, positions 2007-2130]
CAGGTGGCACTTTTCGGGGAAATGTGCGCGGAACCCCTATTTGTTTATTTTTCTAAATACATTCAAATAT
GTATCCGCTCATGAGACAATAACCCTGATAAATGCTTCAATAATATTGAAAAAGGAAGAGTCCTGAGGCG
GAAAGAACCAGCTGTGGAATGTGTGTCAGTTAGGGTGTGGAAAGTCCCCAGGCTCCCCAGCAGGCAGAAG
TATGCAAAGCATGCATCTCAATTAGTCAGCAACCAGGTGTGGAAAGTCCCCAGGCTCCCCAGCAGGCAGA
AGTATGCAAAGCATGCATCTCAATTAGTCAGCAACCATAGTCCCGCCCCTAACTCCGCCCATCCCGCCCC
TAACTCCGCCCAGTTCCGCCCATTCTCCGCCCCATGGCTGACTAATTTTTTTTATTTATGCAGAGGCCGA
GGCCGCCTCGGCCTCTGAGCTATTCCAGAAGTAGTGAGGAGGCTTTTTTGGAGGCCTAGGCTTTTGCAAA
GATCGATCAAGAGACAGGATGAGGATCGTTTCGCATGATTGAACAAGATGGATTGCACGCAGGTTCTCCG
GCCGCTTGGGTGGAGAGGCTATTCGGCTATGACTGGGCACAACAGACAATCGGCTGCTCTGATGCCGCCG
TGTTCCGGCTGTCAGCGCAGGGGCGCCCGGTTCTTTTTGTCAAGACCGACCTGTCCGGTGCCCTGAATGA
ACTGCAAGACGAGGCAGCGCGGCTATCGTGGCTGGCCACGACGGGCGTTCCTTGCGCAGCTGTGCTCGAC
GTTGTCACTGAAGCGGGAAGGGACTGGCTGCTATTGGGCGAAGTGCCGGGGCAGGATCTCCTGTCATCTC
ACCTTGCTCCTGCCGAGAAAGTATCCATCATGGCTGATGCAATGCGGCGGCTGCATACGCTTGATCCGGC
TACCTGCCCATTCGACCACCAAGCGAAACATCGCATCGAGCGAGCACGTACTCGGATGGAAGCCGGTCTT
GTCGATCAGGATGATCTGGACGAAGAGCATCAGGGGCTCGCGCCAGCCGAACTGTTCGCCAGGCTCAAGG
CGAGCATGCCCGACGGCGAGGATCTCGTCGTGACCCATGGCGATGCCTGCTTGCCGAATATCATGGTGGA
AAATGGCCGCTTTTCTGGATTCATCGACTGTGGCCGGCTGGGTGTGGCGGACCGCTATCAGGACATAGCG
TTGGCTACCCGTGATATTGCTGAAGAGCTTGGCGGCGAATGGGCTGACCGCTTCCTCGTGCTTTACGGTA
TCGCCGCTCCCGATTCGCAGCGCATCGCCTTCTATCGCCTTCTTGACGAGTTCTTCTGAGCGGGACTCTG
GGGTTCGAAATGACCGACCAAGCGACGCCCAACCTGCCATCACGAGATTTCGATTCCACCGCCGCCTTCT
ATGAAAGGTTGGGCTTCGGAATCGTTTTCCGGGACGCCGGCTGGATGATCCTCCAGCGCGGGGATCTCAT
GCTGGAGTTCTTCGCCCACCCTAGGGGGAGGCTAACTGAAACACGGAAGGAGACAATACCGGAAGGAACC
CGCGCTATGACGGCAATAAAAAGACAGAATAAAACGCACGGTGTTGGGTCGTTTGTTCATAAACGCGGGG
TTCGGTCCCAGGGCTGGCACTCTGTCGATACCCCACCGAGACCCCATTGGGGCCAATACGCCCGCGTTTC
TTCCTTTTCCCCACCCCACCCCCCAAGTTCGGGTGAAGGCCCAGGGCTCGCAGCCAACGTCGGGGCGGCA
GGCCCTGCCATAGCCTCAGGTTACTCATATATACTTTAGATTGATTTAAAACTTCATTTTTAATTTAAAA
GGATCTAGGTGAAGATCCTTTTTGATAATCTCATGACCAAAATCCCTTAACGTGAGTTTTCGTTCCACTG
AGCGTCAGACCCCGTAGAAAAGATCAAAGGATCTTCTTGAGATCCTTTTTTTCTGCGCGTAATCTGCTGC
TTGCAAACAAAAAAACCACCGCTACCAGCGGTGGTTTGTTTGCCGGATCAAGAGCTACCAACTCTTTTTC
CGAAGGTAACTGGCTTCAGCAGAGCGCAGATACCAAATACTGTTCTTCTAGTGTAGCCGTAGTTAGGCCA
CCACTTCAAGAACTCTGTAGCACCGCCTACATACCTCGCTCTGCTAATCCTGTTACCAGTGGCTGCTGCC
AGTGGCGATAAGTCGTGTCTTACCGGGTTGGACTCAAGACGATAGTTACCGGATAAGGCGCAGCGGTCGG
GCTGAACGGGGGGTTCGTGCACACAGCCCAGCTTGGAGCGAACGACCTACACCGAACTGAGATACCTACA
GCGTGAGCTATGAGAAAGCGCCACGCTTCCCGAAGGGAGAAAGGCGGACAGGTATCCGGTAAGCGGCAGG
GTCGGAACAGGAGAGCGCACGAGGGAGCTTCCAGGGGGAAACGCCTGGTATCTTTATAGTCCTGTCGGGT
TTCGCCACCTCTGACTTGAGCGTCGATTTTTGTGATGCTCGTCAGGGGGGCGGAGCCTATGGAAAAACGC
CAGCAACGCGGCCTTTTTACGGTTCCTGGCCTTTTGCTGGCCTTTTGCTCACATGTTCTTTCCTGCGTTA
TCCCCTGATTCTGTGGATAACCGTATTACCGCCATGCAT
Features (pLannotate 1.2.2; 14 found; start..end, strand, type, name):
      1..93      +  enhancer       CMV enhancer (fragment): human cytomegalovirus immediate early enhancer
     91..114     +  promoter       minimal CMV promoter (fragment): human cytomegalovirus (CMV) immediate early promoter
    143..829     +  CDS            moxGFP: moxGFP is a basic (constitutively fluorescent) green fluorescent protein published in 2015, derived from Aequorea victoria. It is reported to be a rapidly-maturing monomer.
    830..1414    +  CDS            UTRN (fragment): UTRN_HUMAN - Also known as DMDL, DRP1. Experimental evidence at protein level: Swiss-Prot protein existence level 1. May play a role in anchoring the cytoskeleton to the plasma membrane. From Homo sapiens (Human).
   1440..1524    +  CDS            large T antigen (fragment): large T antigen from SV40 (simian virus 40)
   1547..1668    +  polyA_signal   SV40 poly(A) signal: SV40 polyadenylation signal
   1702..2130    -  rep_origin     f1 ori (sequence partly withheld): f1 bacteriophage origin of replication; arrow indicates direction of (+) strand synthesis
   2157..2261    +  promoter       AmpR promoter: bla
   2263..2620    +  promoter       SV40 promoter: SV40 enhancer and early promoter
   2655..3449    +  CDS            NeoR/KanR: aminoglycoside phosphotransferase from Tn5; aph(3')-II (or nptII); confers resistance to neomycin, kanamycin, and G418 (Geneticin®)
   3470..3622    +  CDS            ble (fragment): BLE_KLEPN - Experimental evidence at protein level: Swiss-Prot protein existence level 1. Binding protein with a strong affinity to the bleomycin family of antibiotics. Binds to CL990; an antimitotic-antibiotic compound. From Klebsiella pneumoniae.
   3681..3728    +  polyA_signal   HSV TK poly(A) signal: herpes simplex virus thymidine kinase polyadenylation signal (Cole and Stacy, 1985)
   3819..3835    -  polyA_signal   bGH poly(A) signal (fragment): bovine growth hormone polyadenylation signal
   4057..4645    +  rep_origin     ori: high-copy-number ColE1/pMB1/pBR322/pUC origin of replication
