[The description below was written by a language model from this plasmid's Addgene catalogue record and pLannotate feature annotations shown in this document.]
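Description:
pCMVtrunc msfGFPΔC10-Utr28-222 is a 4,759 nt mammalian expression plasmid built on the pCMVtrunc backbone, in which the cytomegalovirus immediate-early promoter has been heavily shortened. The feature table finds only a short fragment of the CMV enhancer and a fragment of the minimal CMV promoter upstream of the coding region, consistent with a design meant to drive weak rather than strong expression. The plasmid is maintained at high copy in E. coli through a ColE1/pUC-type origin and also carries an f1 phage origin. Selection relies on a single NeoR/KanR (Tn5 aminoglycoside phosphotransferase) gene placed behind both a bacterial bla promoter and the SV40 enhancer/early promoter and followed by an HSV TK poly(A) signal, so the same marker gives kanamycin resistance in bacteria and can give G418 resistance in mammalian cells. Short annotated fragments of ble, SV40 large T antigen and the bGH poly(A) signal appear to be backbone remnants rather than functional parts.

The payload is a single fusion open reading frame terminated by the SV40 poly(A) signal. It begins with monomeric superfolder GFP lacking its last ten C-terminal residues (the annotation software labels this as the closely related moxGFP) and runs directly, with no annotated gap between the two features, into a fragment of human utrophin (UTRN) covering residues 28–222 of the actin-binding calponin homology domain, which in full spans residues 1–261. According to the record, the construct serves as a genetically encoded reporter for measuring actin filament organization by fluorescence polarization microscopy. Trimming both partners at the junction presumably restricts the fluorophore's rotational freedom relative to the filament, although the record does not state this explicitly. The depositors also refer to this construct as U20.
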