Addgene plasmid #231558: pCMVtrunc msfGFPΔC10-Utr28-222
Purpose: Expresses N- and C-terminally truncated Utrophin calponin homology domain fused to C-terminally truncated msfGFP for actin filament organization measurements using fluorescence polarization microscopy
Depositing lab: Manos Mavrakis. Depositing organization: CNRS UMR 7249, Institut Fresnel. Publication: Genetically encoded reporters of actin filament organization in living cells and tissues. Martins CS, Iv F, Suman SK, Panagiotou TC, Sidor C, Ruso-Lopez M, Plancke CN, Omi S, Pages R, Gomes M, Llewellyn A, Bandi SR, Ramond L, Arbizzani F, Rimoli CV, Schnorrer F, Robin F, Wilde A, LeGoff L, Pedelacq JD, Jegou A, Cabantous S, Rincon SA, Chandre C, Brasselet S, Mavrakis M. Cell. 2025 Apr 1:S0092-8674(25)00276-4. doi: 10.1016/j.cell.2025.03.003. PubMed 40179884.
Backbone
  Vector backbone: pCMVtrunc (Watanabe and Mitchison, 2002)
  Vector type: Mammalian Expression
Growth in bacteria
  Bacterial resistance: Kanamycin, 50 μg/mL
  Growth temperature: 37°C
  Growth strain: DH5alpha
  Copy number: High Copy
Gene/Insert
  Gene/Insert name: Utrophin calponin homology domain (alt name: residues 1-261 of human utrophin)
  Species: H. sapiens (human)
  Entrez Gene: UTRN (a.k.a. DMDL, DRP, DRP1)
  Promoter: CMVtrunc
  Tag / fusion protein: msfGFP (N terminal on insert)
  Cloning method: Gibson Cloning
Terms and licenses: Academic/Nonprofit Terms; Industry Terms: Not Available to Industry
Depositor comments: Please visit https://doi.org/10.1101/2024.04.26.591305 for bioRxiv preprint. This plasmid is also called U20 in the paper.
How to cite: pCMVtrunc msfGFPΔC10-Utr28-222 was a gift from Manos Mavrakis (Addgene plasmid # 231558 ; http://n2t.net/addgene:231558 ; RRID:Addgene_231558)
